>Addgene plasmid #239247 | pLJC5-HK1-3xFLAG | addgene full sequence | sequence record 478666 | Addgene NGS Result
TTGAGATCCTTTTTTTCTGCGCGTAATCTGCTGCTTGCAAACAAAAAAACCACCGCTACCAGCGGTGGTT
TGTTTGCCGGATCAAGAGCTACCAACTCTTTTTCCGAAGGTAACTGGCTTCAGCAGAGCGCAGATACCAA
ATACTGTTCTTCTAGTGTAGCCGTAGTTAGGCCACCACTTCAAGAACTCTGTAGCACCGCCTACATACCT
CGCTCTGCTAATCCTGTTACCAGTGGCTGCTGCCAGTGGCGATAAGTCGTGTCTTACCGGGTTGGACTCA
AGACGATAGTTACCGGATAAGGCGCAGCGGTCGGGCTGAACGGGGGGTTCGTGCACACAGCCCAGCTTGG
AGCGAACGACCTACACCGAACTGAGATACCTACAGCGTGAGCTATGAGAAAGCGCCACGCTTCCCGAAGG
GAGAAAGGCGGACAGGTATCCGGTAAGCGGCAGGGTCGGAACAGGAGAGCGCACGAGGGAGCTTCCAGGG
GGAAACGCCTGGTATCTTTATAGTCCTGTCGGGTTTCGCCACCTCTGACTTGAGCGTCGATTTTTGTGAT
GCTCGTCAGGGGGGCGGAGCCTATGGAAAAACGCCAGCAACGCGGCCTTTTTACGGTTCCTGGCCTTTTG
CTGGCCTTTTGCTCACATGTTCTTTCCTGCGTTATCCCCTGATTCTGTGGATAACCGTATTACCGCCTTT
GAGTGAGCTGATACCGCTCGCCGCAGCCGAACGACCGAGCGCAGCGAGTCAGTGAGCGAGGAAGCGGAAG
AGCGCCCAATACGCAAACCGCCTCTCCCCGCGCGTTGGCCGATTCATTAATGCAGCTGGCACGACAGGTT
TCCCGACTGGAAAGCGGGCAGTGAGCGCAACGCAATTAATGTGAGTTAGCTCACTCATTAGGCACCCCAG
GCTTTACACTTTATGCTTCCGGCTCGTATGTTGTGTGGAATTGTGAGCGGATAACAATTTCACACAGGAA
ACAGCTATGACCATGATTACGCCAAGCGCGCAATTAACCCTCACTAAAGGGAACAAAAGCTGGAGCTGCA
AGCTTAATGTAGTCTTATGCAATACTCTTGTAGTCTTGCAACATGGTAACGATGAGTTAGCAACATGCCT
TACAAGGAGAGAAAAAGCACCGTGCATGCCGATTGGTGGAAGTAAGGTGGTACGATCGTGCCTTATTAGG
AAGGCAACAGACGGGTCTGACATGGATTGGACGAACCACTGAATTGCCGCATTGCAGAGATATTGTATTT
AAGTGCCTAGCTCGATACATAAACGGGTCTCTCTGGTTAGACCAGATCTGAGCCTGGGAGCTCTCTGGCT
AACTAGGGAACCCACTGCTTAAGCCTCAATAAAGCTTGCCTTGAGTGCTTCAAGTAGTGTGTGCCCGTCT
GTTGTGTGACTCTGGTAACTAGAGATCCCTCAGACCCTTTTAGTCAGTGTGGAAAATCTCTAGCAGTGGC
GCCCGAACAGGGACTTGAAAGCGAAAGGGAAACCAGAGGAGCTCTCTCGACGCAGGACTCGGCTTGCTGA
AGCGCGCACGGCAAGAGGCGAGGGGCGGCGACTGGTGAGTACGCCAAAAATTTTGACTAGCGGAGGCTAG
AAGGAGAGAGATGGGTGCGAGAGCGTCAGTATTAAGCGGGGGAGAATTAGATCGCGATGGGAAAAAATTC
GGTTAAGGCCAGGGGGAAAGAAAAAATATAAATTAAAACATATAGTATGGGCAAGCAGGGAGCTAGAACG
ATTCGCAGTTAATCCTGGCCTGTTAGAAACATCAGAAGGCTGTAGACAAATACTGGGACAGCTACAACCA
TCCCTTCAGACAGGATCAGAAGAACTTAGATCATTATATAATACAGTAGCAACCCTCTATTGTGTGCATC
AAAGGATAGAGATAAAAGACACCAAGGAAGCTTTAGACAAGATAGAGGAAGAGCAAAACAAAAGTAAGAC
CACCGCACAGCAAGCAGCAGCTGATCTTCAGACCTGGAGGAGGAGATATGAGGGACAATTGGAGAAGTGA
ATTATATAAATATAAAGTAGTAAAAATTGAACCATTAGGAGTAGCACCCACCAAGGCAAAGAGAAGAGTG
GTGCAGAGAGAAAAAAGAGCAGTGGGAATAGGAGCTTTGTTCCTTGGGTTCTTGGGAGCAGCAGGAAGCA
CTATGGGCGCAGCGTCAATGACGCTGACGGTACAGGCCAGACAATTATTGTCTGGTATAGTGCAGCAGCA
GAACAATTTGCTGAGGGCTATTGAGGCGCAACAGCATCTGTTGCAACTCACAGTCTGGGGCATCAAGCAG
CTCCAGGCAAGAATCCTGGCTGTGGAAAGATACCTAAAGGATCAACAGCTCCTGGGGATTTGGGGTTGCT
CTGGAAAACTCATTTGCACCACTGCTGTGCCTTGGAATGCTAGTTGGAGTAATAAATCTCTGGAACAGAT
TTGGAATCACACGACCTGGATGGAGTGGGACAGAGAAATTAACAATTACACAAGCTTAATACACTCCTTA
ATTGAAGAATCGCAAAACCAGCAAGAAAAGAATGAACAAGAATTATTGGAATTAGATAAATGGGCAAGTT
TGTGGAATTGGTTTAACATAACAAATTGGCTGTGGTATATAAAATTATTCATAATGATAGTAGGAGGCTT
GGTAGGTTTAAGAATAGTTTTTGCTGTACTTTCTATAGTGAATAGAGTTAGGCAGGGATATTCACCATTA
TCGTTTCAGACCCACCTCCCAACCCCGAGGGGACCCGACAGGCCCGAAGGAATAGAAGAAGAAGGTGGAG
AGAGAGACAGAGACAGATCCATTCGATTAGTGAACGGATCTCGACGGTATCGATCACGAGACTAGCCTCG
AGCGGGATCTGGCCTCCGCGCCGGGTTTTGGCGCCTCCCGCGGGCGCCCCCCTCCTCACGGCGAGCGCTG
CCACGTCAGACGAAGGGCGCAGCGAGCGTCCTGATCCTTCCGCCCGGACGCTCAGGACAGCGGCCCGCTG
CTCATAAGACTCGGCCTTAGAACCCCAGTATCAGCAGAAGGACATTTTAGGACGGGACTTGGGTGACTCT
AGGGCACTGGTTTTCTTTCCAGAGAGCGGAACAGGCGAGGAAAAGTAGTCCCTTCTCGGCGATTCTGCGG
AGGGATCTCCGTGGGGCGGTGAACGCCGATGATTATATAAGGACGCGCCGGGTGTGGCACAGCTAGTTCC
GTCGCAGCCGGGATTTGGGTCGCGGTTCTTGTTTGTGGATCGCTGTGATCGTCACTTGGTGAGTAGCGGG
CTGCTGGGCTGGCCGGGGCTTTCGTGGCCGCCGGGCCGCTCGGTGGGACGGAAGCGTGTGGAGAGACCGC
CAAGGGCTGTAGTCTGGGTCCGCGAGCAAGGTTGCCCTGAACTGGGGGTTGGGGGGAGCGCAGCAAAATG
GCGGCTGTTCCCGAGTCTTGAATGGAAGACGCTTGTGAGGCGGGCTGTGAGGTCGTTGAAACAAGGTGGG
GGGCATGGTGGGCGGCAAGAACCCAAGGTCTTGAGGCCTTCGCTAATGCGGGAAAGCTCTTATTCGGGTG
AGATGGGCTGGGGCACCATCTGGGGACCCTGACGTGAAGTTTGTCACTGACTGGAGAACTCGGTTTGTCG
TCTGTTGCGGGGGCGGCAGTTATGGCGGTGCCGTTGGGCAGTGCACCCGTACCTTTGGGAGCGCGCGCCC
TCGTCGTGTCGTGACGTCACCCGTTCTGTTGGCTTATAATGCAGGGTGGGGCCACCTGCCGGTAGGTGTG
CGGTAGGCTTTTCTCCGTCGCAGGACGCAGGGTTCGGGCCTAGGGTAGGCTCTCCTGAATCGACAGGCGC
CGGACCTCTGGTGAGGGGAGGGATAAGTGAGGCGTCAGTTTCTTTGGTCGGTTTTATGTACCTATCTTCT
TAAGTAGCTGAAGCTCCGGTTTTGAACTATGCGCTCGGGGTTGGCGAGTGTGTTTTGTGAAGTTTTTTAG
GCACCTTTTGAAATGTAATCATTTGGGTCAATATGTAATTTTCAGTGTTAGACTAGTAAATTGTCCGCTA
AATTCTGGCCGTTTTTGGCTTTTTTGTTAGACGAAGCGCTAGCGCTACCGGTTTAATTAACGCCAGCATG
ATCGCCGCGCAGCTCCTGGCCTATTACTTCACGGAGCTGAAGGATGACCAGGTCAAAAAGATTGACAAGT
ATCTGTATGCCATGCGGCTCTCCGATGAAACTCTCATAGATATCATGACTCGCTTCAGGAAGGAGATGAA
GAATGGCCTCTCCCGGGATTTTAATCCAACAGCCACAGTCAAGATGTTGCCAACATTCGTAAGGTCCATT
CCTGATGGCTCTGAAAAGGGAGATTTCATTGCCCTGGATCTTGGTGGGTCTTCCTTTCGAATTCTGCGGG
TGCAAGTGAATCATGAGAAAAACCAGAATGTTCACATGGAGTCCGAGGTTTATGACACCCCAGAGAACAT
CGTGCACGGCAGTGGAAGCCAGCTTTTTGATCATGTTGCTGAGTGCCTGGGAGATTTCATGGAGAAAAGG
AAGATCAAGGACAAGAAGTTACCTGTGGGATTCACGTTTTCTTTTCCTTGCCAACAATCCAAAATAGATG
AGGCCATCCTGATCACCTGGACAAAGCGATTTAAAGCGAGCGGAGTGGAAGGAGCAGATGTGGTCAAACT
GCTTAACAAAGCCATCAAAAAGCGAGGGGACTATGATGCCAACATCGTAGCTGTGGTGAATGACACAGTG
GGCACCATGATGACCTGTGGCTATGACGACCAGCACTGTGAAGTCGGCCTGATCATCGGCACTGGCACCA
ATGCTTGCTACATGGAGGAACTGAGGCACATTGATCTGGTGGAAGGAGACGAGGGGAGGATGTGTATCAA
TACAGAATGGGGAGCCTTTGGAGACGATGGATCATTAGAAGACATCCGGACAGAGTTTGACAGGGAGATA
GACCGGGGATCCCTCAACCCTGGAAAACAGCTGTTTGAGAAGATGGTCAGTGGCATGTACTTGGGAGAGC
TGGTTCGACTGATCCTAGTCAAGATGGCCAAGGAGGGCCTCTTATTTGAAGGGCGGATCACCCCGGAGCT
GCTCACCCGAGGGAAGTTTAACACCAGTGATGTGTCAGCCATCGAAAAGAATAAGGAAGGCCTCCACAAT
GCCAAAGAAATCCTGACCCGCCTGGGAGTGGAGCCGTCCGATGATGACTGTGTCTCAGTCCAGCACGTTT
GCACCATTGTCTCATTTCGCTCAGCCAACTTGGTGGCTGCCACACTGGGCGCCATCTTGAACCGCCTGCG
TGATAACAAGGGCACACCCAGGCTGCGGACCACGGTTGGTGTCGACGGATCTCTTTACAAGACGCACCCA
CAGTATTCCCGGCGTTTCCACAAGACTCTAAGGCGCTTGGTGCCAGACTCCGATGTGCGCTTCCTCCTCT
CGGAGAGTGGCAGCGGCAAGGGGGCTGCCATGGTGACGGCGGTGGCCTACCGCTTGGCCGAGCAGCACCG
GCAGATAGAGGAGACCCTGGCTCATTTCCACCTCACCAAAGACATGCTGCTGGAGGTGAAGAAGAGGATG
CGGGCCGAGATGGAGCTGGGGCTGAGGAAGCAGACGCACAACAATGCCGTGGTTAAGATGCTGCCCTCCT
TCGTCCGGAGAACTCCCGACGGGACCGAGAATGGTGACTTCTTGGCCCTGGATCTTGGAGGAACCAATTT
CCGTGTGCTGCTGGTGAAAATCCGTAGTGGGAAAAAGAGAACGGTGGAAATGCACAACAAGATCTACGCC
ATTCCTATTGAAATCATGCAGGGCACTGGGGAAGAGCTGTTTGATCACATTGTCTCCTGCATCTCTGACT
TCTTGGACTACATGGGGATCAAAGGCCCCAGGATGCCTCTGGGCTTCACGTTCTCATTTCCCTGCCAGCA
GACGAGTCTGGACGCGGGAATCTTGATCACGTGGACAAAGGGTTTTAAGGCAACAGACTGCGTGGGCCAC
GATGTAGTCACCTTACTAAGGGATGCGATAAAAAGGAGAGAGGAATTTGACCTGGACGTGGTGGCTGTGG
TCAACGACACAGTGGGCACCATGATGACCTGTGCTTATGAGGAGCCCACCTGTGAGGTTGGACTCATTGT
TGGGACCGGCAGCAATGCCTGCTACATGGAGGAGATGAAGAACGTGGAGATGGTGGAGGGGGACCAGGGG
CAGATGTGCATCAACATGGAGTGGGGGGCCTTTGGGGACAACGGGTGTCTGGATGATATCAGGACACACT
ACGACAGACTGGTGGACGAATATTCCCTAAATGCTGGGAAACAAAGGTATGAGAAGATGATCAGTGGTAT
GTACCTGGGTGAAATCGTCCGCAACATCTTAATCGACTTCACCAAGAAGGGATTCCTCTTCCGAGGGCAG
ATCTCTGAGACGCTGAAGACCCGGGGCATCTTTGAGACCAAGTTTCTCTCTCAGATCGAGAGTGACCGAT
TAGCACTGCTCCAGGTCCGGGCTATCCTCCAGCAGCTAGGTCTGAATAGCACCTGCGATGACAGTATCCT
CGTCAAGACAGTGTGCGGGGTGGTGTCCAGGAGGGCCGCACAGCTGTGTGGCGCAGGCATGGCTGCGGTT
GTGGATAAGATCCGCGAGAACAGAGGACTGGACCGTCTGAATGTGACTGTGGGAGTGGACGGGACACTCT
ACAAGCTTCATCCACACTTCTCCAGAATCATGCACCAGACGGTGAAGGAACTGTCACCAAAATGTAACGT
GTCCTTCCTCCTGTCTGAGGATGGCAGCGGCAAGGGGGCCGCCCTCATCACGGCCGTGGGCGTGCGGTTA
CGCACAGAGGCAAGCAGCGGAGGCAGCGCGGCCGCAGGCGACTACAAAGACCATGACGGTGATTATAAAG
ATCATGACATTGATTACAAGGATGACGATGACAAGTAATAAGAATTCTCGACCTCGAGACAAATGGCAGT
ATTCATCCACAATTTTAAAAGAAAAGGGGGGATTGGGGGGTACAGTGCAGGGGAAAGAATAGTAGACATA
ATAGCAACAGACATACAAACTAAAGAATTACAAAAACAAATTACAAAAATTCAAAATTTTCGGGTTTATT
ACAGGGACAGCAGAGATCCACTTTGGCCGCGGCTCGAGGGGGTTGGGGTTGCGCCTTTTCCAAGGCAGCC
CTGGGTTTGCGCAGGGACGCGGCTGCTCTGGGCGTGGTTCCGGGAAACGCAGCGGCGCCGACCCTGGGTC
TCGCACATTCTTCACGTCCGTTCGCAGCGTCACCCGGATCTTCGCCGCTACCCTTGTGGGCCCCCCGGCG
ACGCTTCCTGCTCCGCCCCTAAGTCGGGAAGGTTCCTTGCGGTTCGCGGCGTGCCGGACGTGACAAACGG
AAGCCGCACGTCTCACTAGTACCCTCGCAGACGGACAGCGCCAGGGAGCAATGGCAGCGCGCCGACCGCG
ATGGGCTGTGGCCAATAGCGGCTGCTCAGCAGGGCGCGCCGAGAGCAGCGGCCGGGAAGGGGCGGTGCGG
GAGGCGGGGTGTGGGGCGGTAGTGTGGGCCCTGTTCCTGCCCGCGCGGTGTTCCGCATTCTGCAAGCCTC
CGGAGCGCACGTCGGCAGTCGGCTCCCTCGTTGACCGAATCACCGACCTCTCTCCCCAGGGGGATCCACC
GGAGCTTACCATGACCGAGTACAAGCCCACGGTGCGCCTCGCCACCCGCGACGACGTCCCCAGGGCCGTA
CGCACCCTCGCCGCCGCGTTCGCCGACTACCCCGCCACGCGCCACACCGTCGATCCGGACCGCCACATCG
AGCGGGTCACCGAGCTGCAAGAACTCTTCCTCACGCGCGTCGGGCTCGACATCGGCAAGGTGTGGGTCGC
GGACGACGGCGCCGCGGTGGCGGTCTGGACCACGCCGGAGAGCGTCGAAGCGGGGGCGGTGTTCGCCGAG
ATCGGCCCGCGCATGGCCGAGTTGAGCGGTTCCCGGCTGGCCGCGCAGCAACAGATGGAAGGCCTCCTGG
CGCCGCACCGGCCCAAGGAGCCCGCGTGGTTCCTGGCCACCGTCGGCGTCTCGCCCGACCACCAGGGCAA
GGGTCTGGGCAGCGCCGTCGTGCTCCCCGGAGTGGAGGCGGCCGAGCGCGCCGGGGTGCCCGCCTTCCTG
GAGACCTCCGCGCCCCGCAACCTCCCCTTCTACGAGCGGCTCGGCTTCACCGTCACCGCCGACGTCGAGG
TGCCCGAAGGACCGCGCACCTGGTGCATGACCCGCAAGCCCGGTGCCTGACGCCCGCCCCACGACCCGCA
GCGCCCGACCGAAAGGAGCGCACGACCCCATGCATCGGTACCTTTAAGACCAATGACTTACAAGGCAGCT
GTAGATCTTAGCCACTTTTTAAAAGAAAAGGGGGGACTGGAAGGGCTAATTCACTCCCAACGAAGACAAG
ATCTGCTTTTTGCTTGTACTGGGTCTCTCTGGTTAGACCAGATCTGAGCCTGGGAGCTCTCTGGCTAACT
AGGGAACCCACTGCTTAAGCCTCAATAAAGCTTGCCTTGAGTGCTTCAAGTAGTGTGTGCCCGTCTGTTG
TGTGACTCTGGTAACTAGAGATCCCTCAGACCCTTTTAGTCAGTGTGGAAAATCTCTAGCAGTAGTAGTT
CATGTCATCTTATTATTCAGTATTTATAACTTGCAAAGAAATGAATATCAGAGAGTGAGAGGAACTTGTT
TATTGCAGCTTATAATGGTTACAAATAAAGCAATAGCATCACAAATTTCACAAATAAAGCATTTTTTTCA
CTGCATTCTAGTTGTGGTTTGTCCAAACTCATCAATGTATCTTATCATGTCTGGCTCTAGCTATCCCGCC
CCTAACTCCGCCCATCCCGCCCCTAACTCCGCCCAGTTCCGCCCATTCTCCGCCCCATGGCTGACTAATT
TTTTTTATTTATGCAGAGGCCGAGGCCGCCTCGGCCTCTGAGCTATTCCAGAAGTAGTGAGGAGGCTTTT
TTGGAGGCCTAGGGACGTACCCAATTCGCCCTATAGTGAGTCGTATTACGCGCGCTCACTGGCCGTCGTT
TTACAACGTCGTGACTGGGAAAACCCTGGCGTTACCCAACTTAATCGCCTTGCAGCACATCCCCCTTTCG
CCAGCTGGCGTAATAGCGAAGAGGCCCGCACCGATCGCCCTTCCCAACAGTTGCGCAGCCTGAATGGCGA
ATGGG
[124 nt withheld, positions 9246-9369]
C
[91 nt withheld, positions 9371-9461]
A
[49 nt withheld, positions 9463-9511]
CCTTTGACGTTGGAGTCCACGTTCTTT
[37 nt withheld, positions 9539-9575]
ACCCTATCTCGGTCTATTCTTTTGATTTATAAGGGATTTTGCCGATTTCGGCCTATTGGTTAAAAAATGA
GCTGATTTAACAAAAATTTAACGCGAATTTTAACAAAATATTAACGCTTACAATTTAGGTGGCACTTTTC
GGGGAAATGTGCGCGGAACCCCTATTTGTTTATTTTTCTAAATACATTCAAATATGTATCCGCTCATGAG
ACAATAACCCTGATAAATGCTTCAATAATATTGAAAAAGGAAGAGTATGAGTATTCAACATTTCCGTGTC
GCCCTTATTCCCTTTTTTGCGGCATTTTGCCTTCCTGTTTTTGCTCACCCAGAAACGCTGGTGAAAGTAA
AAGATGCTGAAGATCAGTTGGGTGCACGAGTGGGTTACATCGAACTGGATCTCAACAGCGGTAAGATCCT
TGAGAGTTTTCGCCCCGAAGAACGTTTTCCAATGATGAGCACTTTTAAAGTTCTGCTATGTGGCGCGGTA
TTATCCCGTATTGACGCCGGGCAAGAGCAACTCGGTCGCCGCATACACTATTCTCAGAATGACTTGGTTG
AGTACTCACCAGTCACAGAAAAGCATCTTACGGATGGCATGACAGTAAGAGAATTATGCAGTGCTGCCAT
AACCATGAGTGATAACACTGCGGCCAACTTACTTCTGACAACGATCGGAGGACCGAAGGAGCTAACCGCT
TTTTTGCACAACATGGGGGATCATGTAACTCGCCTTGATCGTTGGGAACCGGAGCTGAATGAAGCCATAC
CAAACGACGAGCGTGACACCACGATGCCTGTAGCAATGGCAACAACGTTGCGCAAACTATTAACTGGCGA
ACTACTTACTCTAGCTTCCCGGCAACAATTAATAGACTGGATGGAGGCGGATAAAGTTGCAGGACCACTT
CTGCGCTCGGCCCTTCCGGCTGGCTGGTTTATTGCTGATAAATCTGGAGCCGGTGAGCGTGGGTCTCGCG
GTATCATTGCAGCACTGGGGCCAGATGGTAAGCCCTCCCGTATCGTAGTTATCTACACGACGGGGAGTCA
GGCAACTATGGATGAACGAAATAGACAGATCGCTGAGATAGGTGCCTCACTGATTAAGCATTGGTAACTG
TCAGACCAAGTTTACTCATATATACTTTAGATTGATTTAAAACTTCATTTTTAATTTAAAAGGATCTAGG
TGAAGATCCTTTTTGATAATCTCATGACCAAAATCCCTTAACGTGAGTTTTCGTTCCACTGAGCGTCAGA
CCCCGTAGAAAAGATCAAAGGATCTTC
Features (pLannotate 1.2.2; 27 found; start..end, strand, type, name):
      1..589     +  rep_origin     ori: high-copy-number ColE1/pMB1/pBR322/pUC origin of replication
    772..864     +  CDS            lacI (fragment): lac repressor; lacI; The lac repressor binds to the lac operator to inhibit transcription in E. coli. This inhibition can be relieved by adding lactose or isopropyl-β-D-thiogalactopyranoside (IPTG).
    877..898     +  protein_bind   CAP binding site: CAP binding activates transcription in the presence of cAMP. E. coli catabolite activator protein
    913..943     +  promoter       lac promoter: promoter for the E. coli lac operon
    947..969     +  protein_bind   lac operator (fragment): The lac repressor binds to the lac operator to inhibit transcription in E. coli. This inhibition can be relieved by adding lactose or isopropyl-β-D-thiogalactopyranoside (IPTG). lac repressor encoded by lacI
   1012..1030    +  promoter       T3 promoter: promoter for bacteriophage T3 RNA polymerase
   1058..1284    +  promoter       RSV promoter: Rous sarcoma virus enhancer/promoter
   1285..1465    +  LTR            5' LTR (truncated): truncated 5' long terminal repeat (LTR) from HIV-1
   1512..1637    +  misc_feature   HIV-1 Ψ: packaging signal of human immunodeficiency virus type 1
   1621..1984    +  CDS            HIV-1 gag (fragment): gag protein from human immunodeficiency virus 1; gag
   2130..2363    +  misc_feature   RRE: The Rev response element (RRE) of HIV-1 allows for Rev-dependent mRNA export from the nucleus to the cytoplasm.
   2740..2840    +  CDS            Rev (fragment): human immunodeficiency virus 1 (HIV-1) Rev protein; rev; enhances nuclear export of unspliced and incompletely spliced viral mRNAs
   2881..4092    +  promoter       UbC promoter: human ubiquitin C promoter
   4128..6878    +  CDS            HK1: HXK1_HUMAN - Experimental evidence at protein level: Swiss-Prot protein existence level 1. Catalyzes the phosphorylation of various hexoses, such as D- glucose, D-glucosamine, D-fructose, D-mannose and 2-deoxy-D-glucose, to hexose 6-phosphate (D-glucose 6-phosphate, D-glucosamine 6-phosphate, D-fructose 6-phosphate, D-mannose 6-phosphate and 2-deoxy-D-glucose 6- phosphate, respectively) (PubMed:1637300, PubMed:25316723, PubMed:27374331). Does not phosphorylate N-acetyl-D-glucosamine (PubMed:27374331). Mediates the initial step of glycolysis by catalyzing phosphorylation of D-glucose to D-gluco
   6900..6965    +  CDS            3xFLAG: three tandem FLAG® epitope tags, followed by an enterokinase cleavage site
   7013..7130    +  misc_feature   cPPT/CTS: central polypurine tract and central termination sequence of HIV-1
   7179..7689    +  promoter       hPGK promoter: human phosphoglycerate kinase 1 promoter
   7711..8310    +  CDS            PuroR: puromycin N-acetyltransferase; pac from Streptomyces alboniger; confers resistance to puromycin
   8353..8436    +  CDS            nef (fragment): NEF_HV1Z2 - Experimental evidence at protein level: Swiss-Prot protein existence level 1. Extracellular Nef protein targets CD4(+) T-lymphocytes for apoptosis by interacting with CXCR4 surface receptors. From Human immunodeficiency virus type 1 group M subtype D (isolate Z2/CDC-Z34) (HIV-1).
   8438..8671    +  LTR            3' LTR (ΔU3): self-inactivating 3' long terminal repeat (LTR) from HIV-1
   8743..8864    +  polyA_signal   SV40 poly(A) signal: SV40 polyadenylation signal
   8904..9039    +  rep_origin     SV40 ori: SV40 origin of replication
   9060..9078    -  promoter       T7 promoter: promoter for bacteriophage T7 RNA polymerase
   9086..9241    +  CDS            lacZα (fragment): LacZα fragment of β-galactosidase; lacZ fragment
   9246..9674    +  rep_origin     f1 ori (sequence partly withheld): f1 bacteriophage origin of replication; arrow indicates direction of (+) strand synthesis
   9727..9831    +  promoter       AmpR promoter: bla
   9832..10692   +  CDS            AmpR: β-lactamase; bla; confers resistance to ampicillin, carbenicillin, and related antibiotics
