[The description below was written by a language model from this plasmid's Addgene catalogue record and pLannotate feature annotations shown in this document.]
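Description:
pLJC5-HK1-3xFLAG is a lentiviral transfer plasmid of about 10.9 kb, built on the pLJC5 backbone for stable overexpression of human hexokinase 1 (HK1) in mammalian cells. In bacteria it is maintained through a high-copy ColE1/pUC-type origin and selected with ampicillin via the β-lactamase gene. The backbone also carries an f1 origin, an SV40 origin, T3 and T7 promoters, and remnants of the lac region.

The viral portion has a third-generation, self-inactivating layout. An RSV enhancer/promoter drives a truncated HIV-1 5' LTR to produce the genomic RNA in packaging cells. This is followed by the Ψ packaging signal with a gag fragment and by the Rev response element, which allows Rev-dependent nuclear export. The ΔU3 3' LTR, followed by an SV40 polyadenylation signal, leaves the integrated provirus without LTR promoter activity.

Between the LTRs, the human ubiquitin C promoter drives the HK1 coding sequence, which was cloned between retained PacI and NotI sites. The record notes two silent nucleotide changes in the insert, so the protein sequence is unchanged. A C-terminal 3xFLAG tag allows detection or immunoprecipitation with anti-FLAG reagents. Downstream lie a cPPT/CTS element, which aids nuclear import of the reverse-transcribed genome, and a separate human PGK promoter driving puromycin N-acetyltransferase for selection of transduced cells. No WPRE is annotated.

The stated purpose is lentiviral HK1 overexpression, and the plasmid was deposited with a study of hexokinase localisation at mitochondria and its role in glycolytic metabolism.
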