Addgene plasmid #239247: pLJC5-HK1-3xFLAG
Purpose: HK1 lentiviral overexpression vector
Depositing lab: Jason Cantor. Depositing organization: Morgridge Institute for Research. Publication: Hexokinase detachment from mitochondria drives the Warburg effect to support compartmentalized ATP production. Huggler KS, Flickinger KM, Forsberg MH, Mellado Fritz CA, Chang GR, McGuire MF, Capitini CM, Cantor JR. Nat Metab. 2026 Jan 16. doi: 10.1038/s42255-025-01428-1. PubMed 41545565.
Backbone
  Vector backbone: pLJC5
  Vector type: Mammalian Expression, Lentiviral
  Selectable markers: Puromycin
Growth in bacteria
  Bacterial resistance: Ampicillin, 100 μg/mL
  Growth temperature: 37°C
  Growth strain: NEB Stable
  Copy number: High Copy
Gene/Insert
  Gene/Insert name: HK1
  Species: H. sapiens (human)
  Mutation: Insert contains the following silent mutations (c.78C>G, c.1443G>A).
  Entrez Gene: HK1 (a.k.a. HK, HK1-ta, HK1-tb, HK1-tc, HKD, HKI, HMSNR, HXK1, NEDVIBA, NMSR, RP79, hexokinase)
  Promoter: Ubc
  Tag / fusion protein: 3xFLAG (C terminal on insert)
  Cloning method: Restriction Enzyme; 5′ cloning site PacI (not destroyed); 3′ cloning site NotI (not destroyed)
  Sequencing primers: 5′ GTAAATTGTCCGCTAAATTCTGGC; 3′ CCCTTTTCTTTTAAAATTGTGGATGAATACTGCC
Terms and licenses: Academic/Nonprofit Terms; Industry Terms: Not Available to Industry
How to cite: pLJC5-HK1-3xFLAG was a gift from Jason Cantor (Addgene plasmid # 239247 ; http://n2t.net/addgene:239247 ; RRID:Addgene_239247)
